>Addgene plasmid #115650 | Rag2 T490A | addgene full sequence | sequence record 223049 | Addgene assembled sequence
AATCAGAGCGGCGCGCTCCGAAAGTTTCCTTTTATGGCGAGGCGGCGGCGGCGGCGGCCCTATAAAAAGC
GAAGCGCGCGGCGGGCGGGAGTCGCTGCGCGCTGCCTTCGCCCCGTGCCCCGCTCCGCCGCCGCCTCGCG
CCGCCCGCCCCGGCTCTGACTGACCGCGTTACTCCCACAGGTGAGCGGGCGGGACGGCCCTTCTCCTCCG
GGCTGTAATTAGCGCTTGGTTTAATGACGGCTTGTTTCTTTTCTGTGGCTGCGTGAAAGCCTTGAGGGGC
TCCGGGAGGGCCCTTTGTGCGGGGGGAGCGGCTCGGGGGGTGCGTGCGTGTGTGTGTGCGTGGGGAGCGC
CGCGTGCGGCTCCGCGCTGCCCGGCGGCTGTGAGCGCTGCGGGCGCGGCGCGGGGCTTTGTGCGCTCCGC
AGTGTGCGCGAGGGGAGCGCGGCCGGGGGCGGTGCCCCGCGGTGCGGGGGGGGCTGCGAGGGGAACAAAG
GCTGCGTGCGGGGTGTGTGCGTGGGGGGGTGAGCAGGGGGTGTGGGCGCGTCGGTCGGGCTGCAACCCCC
CCTGCACCCCCCTCCCCGAGTTGCTGAGCACGGCCCGGCTTCGGGTGCGGGGCTCCGTACGGGGCGTGGC
GCGGGGCTCGCCGTGCCGGGCGGGGGGTGGCGGCAGGTGGGGGTGCCGGGCGGGGCGGGGCCGCCTCGGG
CCGGGGAGGGCTCGGGGGAGGGGCGCGGCGGCCCCCGGAGCGCCGGCGGCTGTCGAGGCGCGGCGAGCCG
CAGCCATTGCCTTTTATGGTAATCGTGCGAGAGGGCGCAGGGACTTCCTTTGTCCCAAATCTGTGCGGAG
CCGAAATCTGGGAGGCGCCGCCGCACCCCCTCTAGCGGGCGCGGGGCGAAGCGGTGCGGCGCCGGCAGGA
AGGAAATGGGCGGGGAGGGCCTTCGTGCGTCGCCGCGCCGCCGTCCCCTTCTCCCTCTCCAGCCTCGGGG
CTGTCCGCGGGGGGACGGCTGCCTTCGGGGGGGACGGGGCAGGGCGGGGTTCGGCTTCTGGCGTGTGACC
GGCGGCTCTAGAGCCTCTGCTAACCATGTTCATGCCTTCTTCTTTTTCCTACAGCTCCTGGGCAACGTGC
TGGTTATTGTGCTGTCTCATCATTTTGGCAAAGAATTGCGGCCGTCTCAGGCCGAATTCGCCACCATGGT
GCATCACCATCACCATCACCATCATCGATCCATGATCGAAGAAGGTAAACTGGTAATCTGGATTAACGGC
GATAAAGGCTATAACGGTCTCGCTGAAGTCGGTAAGAAATTCGAGAAAGATACCGGAATTAAAGTCACCG
TTGAGCATCCGGATAAACTGGAAGAGAAATTCCCACAGGTTGCGGCAACTGGCGATGGCCCTGACATTAT
CTTCTGGGCACACGACCGCTTTGGTGGCTACGCTCAATCTGGCCTGTTGGCTGAAATCACCCCGGACAAA
GCGTTCCAGGACAAGCTGTATCCGTTTACCTGGGATGCCGTACGTTACAACGGCAAGCTGATTGCTTACC
CGATCGCTGTTGAAGCGTTATCGCTGATTTATAACAAAGATCTGCTGCCGAACCCGCCAAAAACCTGGGA
AGAGATCCCGGCGCTGGATAAAGAACTGAAAGCGAAAGGTAAGAGCGCGCTGATGTTCAACCTGCAAGAA
CCGTACTTCACCTGGCCGCTGATTGCTGCTGACGGGGGTTATGCGTTCAAGTATGAAAACGGCAAGTACG
ACATTAAAGACGTGGGCGTGGATAACGCTGGCGCGAAAGCGGGTCTGACCTTCCTGGTTGACCTGATTAA
AAACAAACACATGAATGCAGACACCGATTACTCCATCGCAGAAGCTGCCTTTAATAAAGGCGAAACAGCG
ATGACCATCAACGGCCCGTGGGCATGGTCCAACATCGACACCAGCAAAGTGAATTATGGTGTAACGGTAC
TGCCGACCTTCAAGGGTCAACCATCCAAACCGTTCGTTGGCGTGCTGAGCGCAGGTATTAACGCCGCCAG
TCCGAACAAAGAGCTGGCAAAAGAGTTCCTCGAAAACTATCTGCTGACTGATGAAGGTCTGGAAGCGGTT
AATAAAGACAAACCGCTGGGTGCCGTAGCGCTGAAGTCTTACGAGGAAGAGTTGGCGAAAGATCCACGTA
TTGCCGCCACCATGGAAAACGCCCAGAAAGGTGAAATCATGCCGAACATCCCGCAGATGTCCGCTTTCTG
GTATGCCGTGCGTACTGCGGTGATCAACGCCGCCAGCGGTCGTCAGACTGTCGATGAAGCCCTGAAAGAC
GCGCAGACTAATTCGAGCTCGAACAACAACAACAATAACAATAACAACAACCTCGGGCTCGAAGTCCTAT
TCCAGGGACCGGTGTCCCTGCAGATGGTAACAGTGGGTCATAACATAGCCTTAATTCAACCAGGCTTCTC
ACTTATGAATTTTGATGGCCAAGTTTTCTTCTTTGGCCAGAAAGGCTGGCCTAAGAGATCCTGTCCTACT
GGAGTCTTTCATTTTGATATAAAACAAAATCATCTCAAACTGAAGCCTGCAATCTTCTCTAAAGATTCCT
GCTACCTCCCACCTCTTCGTTATCCAGCTACTTGCTCATACAAAGGCAGCATAGACTCTGACAAGCATCA
ATATATCATTCACGGAGGGAAAACACCAAACAATGAGCTTTCCGATAAGATTTATATCATGTCTGTCGCT
TGCAAGAATAACAAAAAAGTTACTTTCCGTTGCACAGAGAAAGACTTAGTAGGAGATGTCCCTGAACCCA
GATACGGCCATTCCATTGACGTGGTGTATAGTCGAGGGAAAAGCATGGGTGTTCTCTTTGGAGGACGTTC
ATACATGCCTTCTACCCAGAGAACCACAGAAAAATGGAATAGTGTAGCTGACTGCCTACCCCATGTTTTC
TTGATAGATTTTGAATTTGGGTGTGCTACATCATATATTCTCCCAGAACTTCAGGATGGGCTGTCTTTTC
ATGTTTCTATTGCCAGAAACGATACCGTTTATATTTTGGGAGGACACTCACTTGCCAGTAATATACGCCC
TGCTAACTTGTATAGAATAAGAGTGGACCTTCCCCTGGGTACCCCAGCAGTGAATTGCACAGTCTTGCCA
GGAGGAATCTCTGTCTCCAGTGCAATCCTCACTCAAACAAACAATGATGAATTTGTTATTGTGGGTGGTT
ATCAGCTGGAAAATCAGAAAAGGATGGTCTGCAGCCTTGTCTCTCTAGGGGACAACACGATTGAAATCAG
TGAGATGGAGACTCCTGACTGGACCTCAGATATTAAGCATAGCAAAATATGGTTTGGAAGCAACATGGGA
AACGGGACTATTTTCCTTGGCATACCAGGAGACAATAAGCAGGCTATGTCAGAAGCATTCTATTTCTATA
CTTTGAGATGCTCTGAAGAGGATTTGAGTGAAGATCAGAAAATTGTCTCCAACAGTCAGACATCAACAGA
AGATCCTGGGGACTCCACTCCCTTTGAAGACTCAGAGGAATTTTGTTTCAGTGCTGAAGCAACCAGTTTT
GATGGTGACGATGAATTTGACACCTACAATGAAGATGATGAAGATGACGAGTCTGTAACCGGCTACTGGA
TAACATGTTGCCCTACTTGTGATGTTGACATCAATACCTGGGTTCCGTTCTATTCAACGGAGCTCAATAA
ACCCGCCATGATCTATTGTTCTCATGGGGATGGGCACTGGGTACATGCCCAGTGCATGGATTTGGAAGAA
CGCACACTCATCCACTTGTCAGAAGGAAGCAACAAGTATTATTGCAATGAACATGTACAGATAGCAAGAG
CATTGCAAGCTCCCAAAAGAAACCCCCCCTTACAAAAACCTCCAATGAAATCCCTCCACAAAAAAGGCTC
TGGGAAAGTCTTGACTCCTGCCAAGAAATCCTTCCTTAGAAGACTGTTTGATTAATAATAACTCGAGACT
AGTATCGCGATAATTCACTCCTCAGGTGCAGGCTGCCTATCAGAAGGTGGTGGCTGGTGTGGCCAATGCC
CTGGCTCACAAATACCACTGAGATCTTTTTCCCTCTGCCAAAAATTATGGGGACATCATGAAGCCCCTTG
AGCATCTGACTTCTGGCTAATAAAGGAAATTTATTTTCATTGCAATAGTGTGTTGGAATTTTTTGTGTCT
CTCACTCGGAAGGACATATGGGAGGGCAAATCATTTAAAACATCAGAATGAGTATTTGGTTTAGAGTTTG
GCAACATATGCCCATATGCTGGCTGCCATGAACAAAGGTTGGCTATAAAGAGGTCATCAGTATATGAAAC
AGCCCCCTGCTGTCCATTCCTTATTCCATAGAAAAGCCTTGACTTGAGGTTAGATTTTTTTTATATTTTG
TTTTGTGTTATTTTTTTCTTTAACATCCCTAAAATTTTCCTTACATGTTTTACTAGCCAGATTTTTCCTC
CTCTCCTGACTACTCCCAGTCATAGCTGTCCCTCTTCTCTTATGGAGATCCCTCGACCTGCAGCCCAAGC
TTGGCGTAATCATGGTCATAGCTGTTTCCTGTGTGAAATTGTTATCCGCTCACAATTCCACACAACATAC
GAGCCGGAAGCATAAAGTGTAAAGCCTGGGGTGCCTAATGAGTGAGCTAACTCACATTAATTGCGTTGCG
CTCACTGCCCGCTTTCCAGTCGGGAAACCTGTCGTGCCAGCGGATCGATCCGCTGCATTAATGAATCGGC
CAACGCGCGGGGAGAGGCGGTTTGCGTATTGGGCGCTCTTCCGCTTCCTCGCTCACTGACTCGCTGCGCT
CGGTCGTTCGGCTGCGGCGAGCGGTATCAGCTCACTCAAAGGCGGTAATACGGTTATCCACAGAATCAGG
GGATAACGCAGGAAAGAACATGTGAGCAAAAGGCCAGCAAAAGGCCAGGAACCGTAAAAAGGCCGCGTTG
CTGGCGTTTTTCCATAGGCTCCGCCCCCCTGACGAGCATCACAAAAATCGACGCTCAAGTCAGAGGTGGC
GAAACCCGACAGGACTATAAAGATACCAGGCGTTTCCCCCTGGAAGCTCCCTCGTGCGCTCTCCTGTTCC
GACCCTGCCGCTTACCGGATACCTGTCCGCCTTTCTCCCTTCGGGAAGCGTGGCGCTTTCTCATAGCTCA
CGCTGTAGGTATCTCAGTTCGGTGTAGGTCGTTCGCTCCAAGCTGGGCTGTGTGCACGAACCCCCCGTTC
AGCCCGACCGCTGCGCCTTATCCGGTAACTATCGTCTTGAGTCCAACCCGGTAAGACACGACTTATCGCC
ACTGGCAGCAGCCACTGGTAACAGGATTAGCAGAGCGAGGTATGTAGGCGGTGCTACAGAGTTCTTGAAG
TGGTGGCCTAACTACGGCTACACTAGAAGAACAGTATTTGGTATCTGCGCTCTGCTGAAGCCAGTTACCT
TCGGAAAAAGAGTTGGTAGCTCTTGATCCGGCAAACAAACCACCGCTGGTAGCGGTGGTTTTTTTGTTTG
CAAGCAGCAGATTACGCGCAGAAAAAAAGGATCTCAAGAAGATCCTTTGATCTTTTCTACGGGGTCTGAC
GCTCAGTGGAACGAAAACTCACGTTAAGGGATTTTGGTCATGAGATTATCAAAAAGGATCTTCACCTAGA
TCCTTTTAAATTAAAAATGAAGTTTTAAATCAATCTAAAGTATATATGAGTAAACTTGGTCTGACAGTTA
CCAATGCTTAATCAGTGAGGCACCTATCTCAGCGATCTGTCTATTTCGTTCATCCATAGTTGCCTGACTC
CCCGTCGTGTAGATAACTACGATACGGGAGGGCTTACCATCTGGCCCCAGTGCTGCAATGATACCGCGAG
ACCCACGCTCACCGGCTCCAGATTTATCAGCAATAAACCAGCCAGCCGGAAGGGCCGAGCGCAGAAGTGG
TCCTGCAACTTTATCCGCCTCCATCCAGTCTATTAATTGTTGCCGGGAAGCTAGAGTAAGTAGTTCGCCA
GTTAATAGTTTGCGCAACGTTGTTGCCATTGCTACAGGCATCGTGGTGTCACGCTCGTCGTTTGGTATGG
CTTCATTCAGCTCCGGTTCCCAACGATCAAGGCGAGTTACATGATCCCCCATGTTGTGCAAAAAAGCGGT
TAGCTCCTTCGGTCCTCCGATCGTTGTCAGAAGTAAGTTGGCCGCAGTGTTATCACTCATGGTTATGGCA
GCACTGCATAATTCTCTTACTGTCATGCCATCCGTAAGATGCTTTTCTGTGACTGGTGAGTACTCAACCA
AGTCATTCTGAGAATAGTGTATGCGGCGACCGAGTTGCTCTTGCCCGGCGTCAATACGGGATAATACCGC
GCCACATAGCAGAACTTTAAAAGTGCTCATCATTGGAAAACGTTCTTCGGGGCGAAAACTCTCAAGGATC
TTACCGCTGTTGAGATCCAGTTCGATGTAACCCACTCGTGCACCCAACTGATCTTCAGCATCTTTTACTT
TCACCAGCGTTTCTGGGTGAGCAAAAACAGGAAGGCAAAATGCCGCAAAAAAGGGAATAAGGGCGACACG
GAAATGTTGAATACTCATACTCTTCCTTTTTCAATATTATTGAAGCATTTATCAGGGTTATTGTCTCATG
AGCGGATACATATTTGAATGTATTTAGAAAAATAAACAAATAGGGGTTCCGCGCACATTTCCCCGAAAAG
TGCCACCTGGGTCGACATTGATTATTGACTAGTTATTAATAGTAATCAATTACGGGGTCATTAGTTCATA
GCCCATATATGGAGTTCCGCGTTACATAACTTACGGTAAATGGCCCGCCTGGCTGACCGCCCAACGACCC
CCGCCCATTGACGTCAATAATGACGTATGTTCCCATAGTAACGCCAATAGGGACTTTCCATTGACGTCAA
TGGGTGGAGTATTTACGGTAAACTGCCCACTTGGCAGTACATCAAGTGTATCATATGCCAAGTACGCCCC
CTATTGACGTCAATGACGGTAAATGGCCCGCCTGGCATTATGCCCAGTACATGACCTTATGGGACTTTCC
TACTTGGCAGTACATCTACGTATTAGTCATCGCTATTACCATGGTCGAGGTGAGCCCCACGTTCTGCTTC
ACTCTCCCCATCTCCCCCCCCTCCCCACCCCCAATTTTGTATTTATTTATTTTTTAATTATTTTGTGCAG
CGATGGGGGCGGGGGGGGGGGGGGGGCGCGCGCCAGGCGGGGCGGGGCGGGGCGAGGGGCGGGGCGGGGC
GAGGCGGAGAGGTGCGGCGGCAGCC
Features (pLannotate 1.2.2; 16 found; start..end, strand, type, name):
     88..1104    +  intron         chimeric intron: chimera between introns from chicken β-actin and rabbit β-globin
   1102..1191    +  CDS            HBB (fragment): HBB_LEPEU - Experimental evidence at protein level: Swiss-Prot protein existence level 1. Involved in oxygen transport from the lung to the various peripheral tissues. From Lepus europaeus (European hare).
   1192..1212    +  CDS            7xHis: 6xHis affinity tag
   1225..2319    +  CDS            MBP: maltose binding protein from E. coli; malE (mutated); This version of the gene does not encode a signal sequence, so MBP will remain in the cytosol.
   2395..3972    +  CDS            Rag2: RAG2_MOUSE - Also known as Rag-2. Experimental evidence at protein level: Swiss-Prot protein existence level 1. Core component of the RAG complex, a multiprotein complex that mediates the DNA cleavage phase during V(D)J recombination. V(D)J recombination assembles a diverse repertoire of immunoglobulin and T- cell receptor genes in developing B and T-lymphocytes through rearrangement of different V (variable), in some cases D (diversity), and J (joining) gene segments. DNA cleavage by the RAG complex occurs in 2 steps: a first nick is introduced in the top strand immediately upstream of the he
   4004..4078    +  CDS            HBB (fragment): HBB_PONPY - Experimental evidence at transcript level: Swiss-Prot protein existence level 2. Involved in oxygen transport from the lung to the various peripheral tissues. From Pongo pygmaeus (Bornean orangutan).
   4149..4204    +  polyA_signal   β-globin poly(A) signal: rabbit β-globin polyadenylation signal (Gil and Proudfoot, 1987)
   4589..4605    -  protein_bind   lac operator: The lac repressor binds to the lac operator to inhibit transcription in E. coli. This inhibition can be relieved by adding lactose or isopropyl-β-D-thiogalactopyranoside (IPTG). lac repressor encoded by lacI
   4613..4643    -  promoter       lac promoter: promoter for the E. coli lac operon
   4658..4679    -  protein_bind   CAP binding site: CAP binding activates transcription in the presence of cAMP. E. coli catabolite activator protein
   4695..4796    -  CDS            lacI (fragment): LACI_ECOLI - Experimental evidence at protein level: Swiss-Prot protein existence level 1. Repressor of the lactose operon. Binds allolactose as an inducer. From Escherichia coli (strain K12).
   4979..5567    -  rep_origin     ori: high-copy-number ColE1/pMB1/pBR322/pUC origin of replication
   5738..6598    -  CDS            AmpR: β-lactamase; bla; confers resistance to ampicillin, carbenicillin, and related antibiotics
   6599..6703    -  promoter       AmpR promoter: bla
   6734..7113    +  enhancer       CMV enhancer: human cytomegalovirus immediate early enhancer
   7115..87      +  promoter       chicken β-actin promoter (across the origin): No description available
