[The description below was written by a language model from this plasmid's Addgene catalogue record and pLannotate feature annotations shown in this document.]
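Description:
Rag2 T490A is a mammalian expression plasmid built on the pLEXm backbone that produces full-length mouse RAG2 carrying a threonine-to-alanine substitution at residue 490. It is about 7.3 kb and is propagated in E. coli through a high-copy ColE1/pUC-type origin, with selection by the β-lactamase (AmpR) gene conferring ampicillin resistance. Remnants of the lac promoter, operator, CAP site and a small lacI fragment are also annotated in the backbone; these appear to be cloning-vector leftovers and play no evident role in expression.

Transcription in mammalian cells is driven by a CAG-style arrangement: the human CMV immediate-early enhancer joined to the chicken β-actin promoter, followed by a chimeric chicken β-actin/rabbit β-globin intron that promotes efficient splicing and high transcript levels. The short "HBB fragment" annotations flanking the open reading frame most likely reflect β-globin-derived sequences of this cassette rather than intended coding parts, and the transcript is terminated by the rabbit β-globin polyadenylation signal. The coding region begins with a polyhistidine tag (recorded as 8xHis, annotated by the software as 7xHis) and a signal-sequence-less E. coli maltose binding protein. According to the catalogue entry, these are followed by a PreScission protease site, which is not separately annotated, and then Rag2. This N-terminal tag allows affinity purification on nickel or amylose resin and its later proteolytic removal.

RAG2 is a core component of the RAG complex that carries out the DNA cleavage step of V(D)J recombination. The associated work concerns autoinhibition of RAG1/RAG2-mediated cleavage and its relief by an epigenetic signal, so the plasmid probably serves to produce recombinant mutant RAG2 for such biochemical studies. The record does not state the functional rationale for the T490A change.
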