Addgene plasmid #115650: Rag2 T490A
Purpose: expression of full length Rag2 with T490A mutation
Depositing lab: Martin Gellert. Depositing organization: National Institute of Diabetes & Digestive & Kidney Diseases (NIDDK). Publication: Autoinhibition of DNA cleavage mediated by RAG1 and RAG2 is overcome by an epigenetic signal in V(D)J recombination. Grundy GJ, Yang W, Gellert M. Proc Natl Acad Sci U S A. 2010 Dec 28;107(52):22487-92. doi: 10.1073/pnas.1014958107. Epub 2010 Dec 13. PubMed 21149691.
Backbone
  Vector backbone: pLEXm
  Vector type: Mammalian Expression
Growth in bacteria
  Bacterial resistance: Ampicillin, 100 μg/mL
  Growth temperature: 37°C
  Growth strain: DH5alpha
  Copy number: High Copy
Gene/Insert
  Gene/Insert name: Rag2
  Species: M. musculus (mouse)
  Mutation: T490A
  Entrez Gene: Rag2 (a.k.a. Rag-2)
  Tag / fusion protein: 8XHis-MBP-PreScission (N terminal on backbone)
  Cloning method: Restriction Enzyme; 5′ cloning site unknown (unknown if destroyed); 3′ cloning site unknown (unknown if destroyed)
  Sequencing primers: 5′ unknown
Terms and licenses: Academic/Nonprofit Terms; Industry Terms: Not Available to Industry
How to cite: Rag2 T490A was a gift from Martin Gellert (Addgene plasmid # 115650 ; http://n2t.net/addgene:115650 ; RRID:Addgene_115650)
