>Addgene plasmid #115650 | Rag2 T490A | addgene partial sequence | sequence record 223073 | Addgene Partial NGS Result
GAGTCGCTGCGCGCTGCCTTCGCCCCGTGCCCCGCTCCGCCGCCGCCTCGCGCCGCCCGCCCCGGCTCTG
ACTGACCGCGTTACTCCCACAGGTGAGCGGGCGGGACGGCCCTTCTCCTCCGGGCTGTAATTAGCGCTTG
GTTTAATGACGGCTTGTTTCTTTTCTGTGGCTGCGTGAAAGCCTTGAGGGGCTCCGGGAGGGCCCTTTGT
GCGGGGGGAGCGGCTCGGGGGGTGCGTGCGTGTGTGTGTGCGTGGGGAGCGCCGCGTGCGGCTCCGCGCT
GCCCGGCGGCTGTGAGCGCTGCGGGCGCGGCGCGGGGCTTTGTGCGCTCCGCAGTGTGCGCGAGGGGAGC
GCGGCCGGGGGCGGTGCCCCGCGGTGCGGGGGGGGCTGCGAGGGGAACAAAGGCTGCGTGCGGGGTGTGT
GCGTGGGGGGGTGAGCAGGGGGTGTGGGCGCGTCGGTCGGGCTGCAACCCCCCCTGCACCCCCCTCCCCG
AGTTGCTGAGCACGGCCCGGCTTCGGGTGCGGGGCTCCGTACGGGGCGTGGCGCGGGGCTCGCCGTGCCG
GGCGGGGGGTGGCGGCAGGTGGGGGTGCCGGGCGGGGCGGGGCCGCCTCGGGCCGGGGAGGGCTCGGGGG
AGGGGCGCGGCGGCCCCCGGAGCGCCGGCGGCTGTCGAGGCGCGGCGAGCCGCAGCCATTGCCTTTTATG
GTAATCGTGCGAGAGGGCGCAGGGACTTCCTTTGTCCCAAATCTGTGCGGAGCCGAAATCTGGGAGGCGC
CGCCGCACCCCCTCTAGCGGGCGCGGGGCGAAGCGGTGCGGCGCCGGCAGGAAGGAAATGGGCGGGGAGG
GCCTTCGTGCGTCGCCGCGCCGCCGTCCCCTTCTCCCTCTCCAGCCTCGGGGCTGTCCGCGGGGGGACGG
CTGCCTTCGGGGGGGACGGGGCAGGGCGGGGTTCGGCTTCTGGCGTGTGACCGGCGGCTCTAGAGCCTCT
GCTAACCATGTTCATGCCTTCTTCTTTTTCCTACAGCTCCTGGGCAACGTGCTGGTTATTGTGCTGTCTC
ATCATTTTGGCAAAGAATTGCGGCCGTCTCAGGCCGAATTCGCCACCATGGTGCATCACCATCACCATCA
CCATCATCGATCCATGATCGAAGAAGGTAAACTGGTAATCTGGATTAACGGCGATAAAGGCTATAACGGT
CTCGCTGAAGTCGGTAAGAAATTCGAGAAAGATACCGGAATTAAAGTCACCGTTGAGCATCCGGATAAAC
TGGAAGAGAAATTCCCACAGGTTGCGGCAACTGGCGATGGCCCTGACATTATCTTCTGGGCACACGACCG
CTTTGGTGGCTACGCTCAATCTGGCCTGTTGGCTGAAATCACCCCGGACAAAGCGTTCCAGGACAAGCTG
TATCCGTTTACCTGGGATGCCGTACGTTACAACGGCAAGCTGATTGCTTACCCGATCGCTGTTGAAGCGT
TATCGCTGATTTATAACAAAGATCTGCTGCCGAACCCGCCAAAAACCTGGGAAGAGATCCCGGCGCTGGA
TAAAGAACTGAAAGCGAAAGGTAAGAGCGCGCTGATGTTCAACCTGCAAGAACCGTACTTCACCTGGCCG
CTGATTGCTGCTGACGGGGGTTATGCGTTCAAGTATGAAAACGGCAAGTACGACATTAAAGACGTGGGCG
TGGATAACGCTGGCGCGAAAGCGGGTCTGACCTTCCTGGTTGACCTGATTAAAAACAAACACATGAATGC
AGACACCGATTACTCCATCGCAGAAGCTGCCTTTAATAAAGGCGAAACAGCGATGACCATCAACGGCCCG
TGGGCATGGTCCAACATCGACACCAGCAAAGTGAATTATGGTGTAACGGTACTGCCGACCTTCAAGGGTC
AACCATCCAAACCGTTCGTTGGCGTGCTGAGCGCAGGTATTAACGCCGCCAGTCCGAACAAAGAGCTGGC
AAAAGAGTTCCTCGAAAACTATCTGCTGACTGATGAAGGTCTGGAAGCGGTTAATAAAGACAAACCGCTG
GGTGCCGTAGCGCTGAAGTCTTACGAGGAAGAGTTGGCGAAAGATCCACGTATTGCCGCCACCATGGAAA
ACGCCCAGAAAGGTGAAATCATGCCGAACATCCCGCAGATGTCCGCTTTCTGGTATGCCGTGCGTACTGC
GGTGATCAACGCCGCCAGCGGTCGTCAGACTGTCGATGAAGCCCTGAAAGACGCGCAGACTAATTCGAGC
TCGAACAACAACAACAATAACAATAACAACAACCTCGGGCTCGAAGTCCTATTCCAGGGACCGGTGTCCC
TGCAGATGGTAACAGTGGGTCATAACATAGCCTTAATTCAACCAGGCTTCTCACTTATGAATTTTGATGG
CCAAGTTTTCTTCTTTGGCCAGAAAGGCTGGCCTAAGAGATCCTGTCCTACTGGAGTCTTTCATTTTGAT
ATAAAACAAAATCATCTCAAACTGAAGCCTGCAATCTTCTCTAAAGATTCCTGCTACCTCCCACCTCTTC
GTTATCCAGCTACTTGCTCATACAAAGGCAGCATAGACTCTGACAAGCATCAATATATCATTCACGGAGG
GAAAACACCAAACAATGAGCTTTCCGATAAGATTTATATCATGTCTGTCGCTTGCAAGAATAACAAAAAA
GTTACTTTCCGTTGCACAGAGAAAGACTTAGTAGGAGATGTCCCTGAACCCAGATACGGCCATTCCATTG
ACGTGGTGTATAGTCGAGGGAAAAGCATGGGTGTTCTCTTTGGAGGACGTTCATACATGCCTTCTACCCA
GAGAACCACAGAAAAATGGAATAGTGTAGCTGACTGCCTACCCCATGTTTTCTTGATAGATTTTGAATTT
GGGTGTGCTACATCATATATTCTCCCAGAACTTCAGGATGGGCTGTCTTTTCATGTTTCTATTGCCAGAA
ACGATACCGTTTATATTTTGGGAGGACACTCACTTGCCAGTAATATACGCCCTGCTAACTTGTATAGAAT
AAGAGTGGACCTTCCCCTGGGTACCCCAGCAGTGAATTGCACAGTCTTGCCAGGAGGAATCTCTGTCTCC
AGTGCAATCCTCACTCAAACAAACAATGATGAATTTGTTATTGTGGGTGGTTATCAGCTGGAAAATCAGA
AAAGGATGGTCTGCAGCCTTGTCTCTCTAGGGGACAACACGATTGAAATCAGTGAGATGGAGACTCCTGA
CTGGACCTCAGATATTAAGCATAGCAAAATATGGTTTGGAAGCAACATGGGAAACGGGACTATTTTCCTT
GGCATACCAGGAGACAATAAGCAGGCTATGTCAGAAGCATTCTATTTCTATACTTTGAGATGCTCTGAAG
AGGATTTGAGTGAAGATCAGAAAATTGTCTCCAACAGTCAGACATCAACAGAAGATCCTGGGGACTCCAC
TCCCTTTGAAGACTCAGAGGAATTTTGTTTCAGTGCTGAAGCAACCAGTTTTGATGGTGACGATGAATTT
GACACCTACAATGAAGATGATGAAGATGACGAGTCTGTAACCGGCTACTGGATAACATGTTGCCCTACTT
GTGATGTTGACATCAATACCTGGGTTCCGTTCTATTCAACGGAGCTCAATAAACCCGCCATGATCTATTG
TTCTCATGGGGATGGGCACTGGGTACATGCCCAGTGCATGGATTTGGAAGAACGCACACTCATCCACTTG
TCAGAAGGAAGCAACAAGTATTATTGCAATGAACATGTACAGATAGCAAGAGCATTGCAAGCTCCCAAAA
GAAACCCCCCCTTACAAAAACCTCCAATGAAATCCCTCCACAAAAAAGGCTCTGGGAAAGTCTTGACTCC
TGCCAAGAAATCCTTCCTTAGAAGACTGTTTGATTAATAATAACTCGAGACTAGTATCGCGATAATTCAC
TCCTCAGGTGCAGGCTGCCTATCAGAAGGTGGTGGCTGGTGTGGCCAATGCCCTGGCTCACAAATACCAC
TGAGATCTTTTTCCCTCTGCCAAAAATTATGGGGACATCATGAAGCCCCTTGAGCATCTGACTTCTGGCT
AATAAAGGAAATTTATTTTCATTGCAATAGTGTGTTGGAATTTTTTGTGTCTCTCACTCGGAAGGACATA
TGGGAGGGCAAATCATTTAAAACATCAGAATGAGTATTTGGTTTAGAGTTTGGCAACATATGCCCATATG
CTGGCTGCCATGAACAAAGGTTGGCTATAAAGAGGTCATCAGTATATGAAACAGCCCCCTGCTGTCCATT
CCTTATTCCATAGAAAAGCCTTGACTTGAGGTTAGATTTTTTTTATATTTTGTTTTGTGTTATTTTTTTC
TTTAACATCCCTAAAATTTTCCTTACATGTTTTACTAGCCAGATTTTTCCTCCTCTCCTGACTACTCCCA
GTCATAGCTGTCCCTCTTCTCTTATGGAGATCCCTCGACCTGCAGCCCAAGCTTGGCGTAATCATGGTCA
TAGCTGTTTCCTGTGTGAAATTGTTATCCGCTCACAATTCCACACAACATACGAGCCGGAAGCATAAAGT
GTAAAGCCTGGGGTGCCTAATGAGTGAGCTAACTCACATTAATTGCGTTGCGCTCACTGCCCGCTTTCCA
GTCGGGAAACCTGTCGTGCCAGCGGATCGATCCGCTGCATTAATGAATCGGCCAACGCGCGGGGAGAGGC
GGTTTGCGTATTGGGCGCTCTTCCGCTTCCTCGCTCACTGACTCGCTGCGCTCGGTCGTTCGGCTGCGGC
GAGCGGTATCAGCTCACTCAAAGGCGGTAATACGGTTATCCACAGAATCAGGGGATAACGCAGGAAAGAA
CATGTGAGCAAAAGGCCAGCAAAAGGCCAGGAACCGTAAAAAGGCCGCGTTGCTGGCGTTTTTCCATAGG
CTCCGCCCCCCTGACGAGCATCACAAAAATCGACGCTCAAGTCAGAGGTGGCGAAACCCGACAGGACTAT
AAAGATACCAGGCGTTTCCCCCTGGAAGCTCCCTCGTGCGCTCTCCTGTTCCGACCCTGCCGCTTACCGG
ATACCTGTCCGCCTTTCTCCCTTCGGGAAGCGTGGCGCTTTCTCATAGCTCACGCTGTAGGTATCTCAGT
TCGGTGTAGGTCGTTCGCTCCAAGCTGGGCTGTGTGCACGAACCCCCCGTTCAGCCCGACCGCTGCGCCT
TATCCGGTAACTATCGTCTTGAGTCCAACCCGGTAAGACACGACTTATCGCCACTGGCAGCAGCCACTGG
TAACAGGATTAGCAGAGCGAGGTATGTAGGCGGTGCTACAGAGTTCTTGAAGTGGTGGCCTAACTACGGC
TACACTAGAAGAACAGTATTTGGTATCTGCGCTCTGCTGAAGCCAGTTACCTTCGGAAAAAGAGTTGGTA
GCTCTTGATCCGGCAAACAAACCACCGCTGGTAGCGGTGGTTTTTTTGTTTGCAAGCAGCAGATTACGCG
CAGAAAAAAAGGATCTCAAGAAGATCCTTTGATCTTTTCTACGGGGTCTGACGCTCAGTGGAACGAAAAC
TCACGTTAAGGGATTTTGGTCATGAGATTATCAAAAAGGATCTTCACCTAGATCCTTTTAAATTAAAAAT
GAAGTTTTAAATCAATCTAAAGTATATATGAGTAAACTTGGTCTGACAGTTACCAATGCTTAATCAGTGA
GGCACCTATCTCAGCGATCTGTCTATTTCGTTCATCCATAGTTGCCTGACTCCCCGTCGTGTAGATAACT
ACGATACGGGAGGGCTTACCATCTGGCCCCAGTGCTGCAATGATACCGCGAGACCCACGCTCACCGGCTC
CAGATTTATCAGCAATAAACCAGCCAGCCGGAAGGGCCGAGCGCAGAAGTGGTCCTGCAACTTTATCCGC
CTCCATCCAGTCTATTAATTGTTGCCGGGAAGCTAGAGTAAGTAGTTCGCCAGTTAATAGTTTGCGCAAC
GTTGTTGCCATTGCTACAGGCATCGTGGTGTCACGCTCGTCGTTTGGTATGGCTTCATTCAGCTCCGGTT
CCCAACGATCAAGGCGAGTTACATGATCCCCCATGTTGTGCAAAAAAGCGGTTAGCTCCTTCGGTCCTCC
GATCGTTGTCAGAAGTAAGTTGGCCGCAGTGTTATCACTCATGGTTATGGCAGCACTGCATAATTCTCTT
ACTGTCATGCCATCCGTAAGATGCTTTTCTGTGACTGGTGAGTACTCAACCAAGTCATTCTGAGAATAGT
GTATGCGGCGACCGAGTTGCTCTTGCCCGGCGTCAATACGGGATAATACCGCGCCACATAGCAGAACTTT
AAAAGTGCTCATCATTGGAAAACGTTCTTCGGGGCGAAAACTCTCAAGGATCTTACCGCTGTTGAGATCC
AGTTCGATGTAACCCACTCGTGCACCCAACTGATCTTCAGCATCTTTTACTTTCACCAGCGTTTCTGGGT
GAGCAAAAACAGGAAGGCAAAATGCCGCAAAAAAGGGAATAAGGGCGACACGGAAATGTTGAATACTCAT
ACTCTTCCTTTTTCAATATTATTGAAGCATTTATCAGGGTTATTGTCTCATGAGCGGATACATATTTGAA
TGTATTTAGAAAAATAAACAAATAGGGGTTCCGCGCACATTTCCCCGAAAAGTGCCACCTGGGTCGACAT
TGATTATTGACTAGTTATTAATAGTAATCAATTACGGGGTCATTAGTTCATAGCCCATATATGGAGTTCC
GCGTTACATAACTTACGGTAAATGGCCCGCCTGGCTGACCGCCCAACGACCCCCGCCCATTGACGTCAAT
AATGACGTATGTTCCCATAGTAACGCCAATAGGGACTTTCCATTGACGTCAATGGGTGGAGTATTTACGG
TAAACTGCCCACTTGGCAGTACATCAAGTGTATCATATGCCAAGTACGCCCCCTATTGACGTCAATGACG
GTAAATGGCCCGCCTGGCATTATGCCCAGTACATGACCTTATGGGACTTTCCTACTTGGCAGTACATCTA
CGTATTAGTCATCGCTATTACCATGGT
